>Addgene plasmid #83056 | pCD-Sub27-Epn1 (18-157) E42R Dr | depositor full sequence | sequence record 163469 | pCD-Sub27-Epn1 (18-157)  E42R Dr sequence 3302 bps
CTTTTCTACTGAACCGCTCTAGATTTCAGTGCAATTTATCTCTTCAAATGTAGCACCGTCGACGCAATTC
CGACGTCTAAGAAACCATTATTATCATGACATTAACCTATAAAAATAGGCGTATCACGAGGCCCTTTCGT
CTTCACCTCGAGTCCCTATCAGTGATAGAGATTGACATCCCTATCAGTGATAGAGATACTGAGCACATCA
GCAGGACGCACTGACCGAATTCATTAAAGAGGAGAAAACGCGTATGAGTAAAGTAGACATGGTTTGGATA
GTCGGAGGCAGTTCTGTTTACCAGGAAGCCATGAATCAACCAGGCCACCTCAGACTCTTTGTGACAAGGA
TCATGCAGGAATTTGAAAGTGACACGTTTTTCCCAGAAATTGATTTGGGGAAATATAAACTTCTCCCAGA
ATACCCAGGCGTCCTCTCTGAGGTCCAGGAGGAAAAAGGCATCAAGTATAAGTTTGAAGTCTACGAGAAG
AAAGACAGGCGCGCCGGCGGCTCAGCGGGCTCGGGAAGCGGAGCGGGATCTGGCAGCGGCGGTAGCGCAG
GCAGCAGCGGGTCAAGCGGTGCCTCGAGCGGCAGGCGCGCCCTGCAGATGGGCAGCAGCCATCACCATCA
TCACCCCATGGGGATCGATACGACCCTGGAAGTTCTGTTCCAGGGGCCCCCGCGGATGTCAGAGGCGGAG
ATAAAGGTAAGGGAAGCAACTTCTAATGATCCATGGGGTCCCTCAAGTTCTCTGATGTCACGTATCGCTG
ACCTGACATACAATGTAGTGGCCTTCTCAGAGATTATGAGCATGGTCTGGAAGAGACTCAACGACCATGG
GAAAAACTGGAGACATGTATATAAAGCTATGACACTGATGGAGTATCTGATAAAGACGGGTTCAGAGCGG
GTAGCACAGCAATGCAGGGAAAACATCTACGCCGTTCAAACGCTTAAAGACTTCCAGTACATAGACAGAG
ACGGCAAAGACCAGGGTGTGAATGTACGGGAAAAGGCCAAGCAACTGGTGACTCTGCTAAAAGACGAGGA
GAGGCTACGAGAGGAGAGGATCCATGCACTCAAGACCAAAGAGAAGATGGCACAGACCTGAACTAGTTAA
GTCGAACAGAAAGTAATCGTATTGTACACGGCCGCATAATCGAAATTAATACGACTCACTATAGGGGGAA
TTGTGAGCGGATAACAATTCCCCATCTTAGTATATTAGTTAAGTATAAGAAGGAGATATACATATGGCAG
ATCTCAATTGGATATCGGCCGGCCACGCGATCGCTGACGTCGGTACCCTCGAGTCTGGTAAAGAAACCGC
TGCTGCGAAATTTGAACGCCAGCACATGGACTCGTCTACTAGCGCAGCTTAATTAACCTAGGCTGCTGCC
ACCGCTGAGCAATAACTAGCATAACCCCTTGGGGCCTCTAAACGGGTCTTGAGGGGTTTTTTGCTGAAAC
CTCAGGCATTTGAGAAGCACACGGTCACACTGCTTCCGGTAGTCAATAAACCGGTAAACCAGCAATAGAC
ATAAGCGGCTATTTAACGACCCTGCCCTGAACCGACGACCGGGTCATCGTGGCCGGATCTTGCGGCCCCT
CGGCTTGAACGAATTGTTAGACATTATTTGCCGACTACCTTGGTGATCTCGCCTTTCACGTAGTGGACAA
ATTCTTCCAACTGATCTGCGCGCGAGGCCAAGCGATCTTCTTCTTGTCCAAGATAAGCCTGTCTAGCTTC
AAGTATGACGGGCTGATACTGGGCCGGCAGGCGCTCCATTGCCCAGTCGGCAGCGACATCCTTCGGCGCG
ATTTTGCCGGTTACTGCGCTGTACCAAATGCGGGACAACGTAAGCACTACATTTCGCTCATCGCCAGCCC
AGTCGGGCGGCGAGTTCCATAGCGTTAAGGTTTCATTTAGCGCCTCAAATAGATCCTGTTCAGGAACCGG
ATCAAAGAGTTCCTCCGCCGCTGGACCTACCAAGGCAACGCTATGTTCTCTTGCTTTTGTCAGCAAGATA
GCCAGATCAATGTCGATCGTGGCTGGCTCGAAGATACCTGCAAGAATGTCATTGCGCTGCCATTCTCCAA
ATTGCAGTTCGCGCTTAGCTGGATAACGCCACGGAATGATGTCGTCGTGCACAACAATGGTGACTTCTAC
AGCGCGGAGAATCTCGCTCTCTCCAGGGGAAGCCGAAGTTTCCAAAAGGTCGTTGATCAAAGCTCGCCGC
GTTGTTTCATCAAGCCTTACGGTCACCGTAACCAGCAAATCAATATCACTGTGTGGCTTCAGGCCGCCAT
CCACTGCGGAGCCGTACAAATGTACGGCCAGCAACGTCGGTTCGAGATGGCGCTCGATGACGCCAACTAC
CTCTGATAGTTGAGTCGATACTTCGGCGATCACCGCTTCCCTCATACTCTTCCTTTTTCAATATTATTGA
AGCATTTATCAGGGTTATTGTCTCATGAGCGGATACATATTTGAATGTATTTAGAAAAATAAACAAATAG
CTAGCTCACTCGGTCGCTACGCTCCGGGCGTGAGACTGCGGCGGGCGCTGCGGACACATACAAAGTTACC
CACAGATTCCGTGGATAAGCAGGGGACTAACATGTGAGGCAAAACAGCAGGGCCGCGCCGGTGGCGTTTT
TCCATAGGCTCCGCCCTCCTGCCAGAGTTCACATAAACAGACGCTTTTCCGGTGCATCTGTGGGAGCCGT
GAGGCTCAACCATGAATCTGACAGTACGGGCGAAACCCGACAGGACTTAAAGATCCCCACCGTTTCCGGC
GGGTCGCTCCCTCTTGCGCTCTCCTGTTCCGACCCTGCCGTTTACCGGATACCTGTTCCGCCTTTCTCCC
TTACGGGAAGTGTGGCGCTTTCTCATAGCTCACACACTGGTATCTCGGCTCGGTGTAGGTCGTTCGCTCC
AAGCTGGGCTGTAAGCAAGAACTCCCCGTTCAGCCCGACTGCTGCGCCTTATCCGGTAACTGTTCACTTG
AGTCCAACCCGGAAAAGCACGGTAAAACGCCACTGGCAGCAGCCATTGGTAACTGGGAGTTCGCAGAGGA
TTTGTTTAGCTAAACACGCGGTTGCTCTTGAAGTGTGCGCCAAAGTCCGGCTACACTGGAAGGACAGATT
TGGTTGCTGTGCTCTGCGAAAGCCAGTTACCACGGTTAAGCAGTTCCCCAACTGACTTAACCTTCGATCA
AACCACCTCCCCAGGTGGTTTTTTCGTTTACAGGGCAAAAGATTACGCGCAGAAAAAAAGGATCTCAAGA
AGATCCTTTGAT
Features (pLannotate 1.2.2; 11 found; start..end, strand, type, name):
    153..226     +  promoter       PLtetO-1 promoter: modified phage lambda PL promoter with tet operator sites (Lutz and Bujard, 1997)
    257..496     +  CDS            DHFR (fragment): mouse dihydrofolate reductase; Mus musculus Dhfr
    689..1117    +  CDS            Epn1 (fragment): EPN1_MOUSE - Experimental evidence at protein level: Swiss-Prot protein existence level 1. Binds to membranes enriched in phosphatidylinositol 4,5- bisphosphate (PtdIns(4,5)P2). Modifies membrane curvature and facilitates the formation of clathrin-coated invaginations (By similarity). Regulates receptor-mediated endocytosis (By similarity). From Mus musculus (Mouse).
   1167..1185    +  promoter       T7 promoter: promoter for bacteriophage T7 RNA polymerase
   1187..1211    +  protein_bind   lac operator: The lac repressor binds to the lac operator to inhibit transcription in E. coli. This inhibition can be relieved by adding lactose or isopropyl-β-D-thiogalactopyranoside (IPTG). lac repressor encoded by lacI
   1320..1361    +  CDS            S-Tag (fragment): affinity and epitope tag derived from pancreatic ribonuclease A
   1391..1408    +  CDS            SET1 (fragment): solubility-enhancement tag derived from T7 phage gene 10B
   1416..1463    +  terminator     T7 terminator: transcription terminator for bacteriophage T7 RNA polymerase
   1634..2425    -  CDS            SmR: aminoglycoside adenylyltransferase (Murphy, 1985); aadA; confers resistance to spectinomycin and streptomycin
   2426..2517    -  promoter       AmpR promoter: bla
   2565..1       -  rep_origin     CloDF13 ori (across the origin): Plasmids containing the CloDF13 (CDF) origin of replication can be propagated in E. coli cells that contain additional plasmids with compatible origins.
