[The description below was written by a language model from this plasmid's Addgene catalogue record and pLannotate feature annotations shown in this document.]
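Description:
pCD-Sub27-Epn1 (18-157) E42R Dr is a 3.3 kb bacterial expression plasmid derived from pCDFDuet-1. It is the "substrate" vector of a split-DHFR genetic selection system for studying ubiquitylation cascades in E. coli. It replicates from the CloDF13 (CDF) origin, which is compatible with other common plasmid origins and so allows co-maintenance with partner plasmids. Selection is through the aadA (SmR) gene, which confers spectinomycin/streptomycin resistance and is annotated here downstream of an AmpR-type promoter.

In the first expression cassette, the original T7 promoter has been replaced by PLtetO-1, a lambda PL derivative carrying tet operator sites. This promoter drives a single fusion protein: the C-terminal fragment of mouse dihydrofolate reductase (cDHFR, residues 109-187), followed by a flexible linker (link2), a His6 tag, and residues 18-157 of zebrafish epsin-1 (epn1), corresponding to the ENTH domain, with an E42R substitution. The automated annotation labels this insert as mouse Epn1 by homology, but the catalogue entry gives the species as D. rerio. The record does not state the functional consequence of the E42R mutation. Remnants of the second Duet cassette persist downstream, comprising a T7 promoter, lac operator, S-tag fragment and T7 terminator, with no insert recorded there.

The cDHFR fragment is one half of a protein-fragment complementation reporter. From the associated publication's title, the construct is presumably used to test the epsin ENTH domain as a candidate ubiquitylation substrate, with growth under selection reporting reconstitution of DHFR activity. The complementary DHFR fragment and the ubiquitylation machinery would have to come from other plasmids, which this record does not describe.
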