Addgene plasmid #83056: pCD-Sub27-Epn1 (18-157) E42R Dr
Purpose: Expresses the cDHFR-link2-His6-Epn1 (18-157) E42R Dr in E.coli
Depositing lab: Gali Prag. Depositing organization: Tel Aviv University. Publication: A bacterial genetic selection system for ubiquitylation cascade discovery. Levin-Kravets O, Tanner N, Shohat N, Attali I, Keren-Kaplan T, Shusterman A, Artzi S, Varvak A, Reshef Y, Shi X, Zucker O, Baram T, Katina C, Pilzer I, Ben-Aroya S, Prag G. Nat Methods. 2016 Nov;13(11):945-952. doi: 10.1038/nmeth.4003. Epub 2016 Oct 3. PubMed 27694912.
Backbone
  Vector backbone: pCDFDuet-1
  Backbone size w/o insert (bp): 2876
  Total vector size (bp): 3302
  Modifications to backbone: The pCD-Sub vector was constructed based on a pCDF-duet vector. The T7 promoter was substituted with pLtetO-1. The cDHFR fragment (residues 109-187) was PCR-amplified and sub-cloned under the pLtetO1 promoter at the MluI and AscI endonuclease recognition sites (the AscI site was inserted by PCR). A second linker (linker2; as indicated in Figure 4B); was fused to the N-terminus of MBP (Maltose Binding Protein) and cloned into the AscI site. Substrates were PCR-amplified and sub-cloned into SacII and SpeI sites downstream and in-frame with the cDHFR-linker2. In some vectors the MBP was removed. Some vectors were prepared by complete chemical synthesis assembly (Gibson et al, 2009).
  Vector type: Bacterial Expression
Growth in bacteria
  Bacterial resistance: Spectinomycin, 50 μg/mL
  Growth temperature: 37°C
  Growth strain: DH5alpha
  Copy number: Unknown
Gene/Insert
  Gene/Insert name: EPSIN (alt name: ENTH domain)
  Species: D. rerio (zebrafish)
  Insert size (bp): 426
  Mutation: 18-157, E42R
  Entrez Gene: epn1 (a.k.a. fd51f09, wu:fd51f09, wu:fj90e03, zgc:56381)
  Tag / fusion protein: cDHFR- link2-His6
Terms and licenses: Academic/Nonprofit Terms; Industry Terms: Not Available to Industry
How to cite: pCD-Sub27-Epn1 (18-157) E42R Dr was a gift from Gali Prag (Addgene plasmid # 83056)
