>Addgene plasmid #83056 | pCD-Sub27-Epn1 (18-157) E42R Dr | addgene partial sequence | sequence record 163467 | pBRforEco 5'-AATAGGCGTATCACGAGGC-3'
TATCAGTGATAGAGATTGACATCCCTATCAGTGATAGAGATACTGAGCACATCAGCAGGACGCACTGACC
GAATTCATTAAAGAGGAGAAAACGCGTATGAGTAAAGTAGACATGGTTTGGATAGTCGGAGGCAGTTCTG
TTTACCAGGAAGCCATGAATCAACCAGGCCACCTCAGACTCTTTGTGACAAGGATCATGCAGGAATTTGA
AAGTGACACGTTTTTCCCAGAAATTGATTTGGGGAAATATAAACTTCTCCCAGAATACCCAGGCGTCCTC
TCTGAGGTCCAGGAGGAAAAAGGCATCAAGTATAAGTTTGAAGTCTACGAGAAGAAAGACAGGCGCGCCG
GCGGCTCAGCGGGCTCGGGAAGCGGAGCGGGATCTGGCAGCGGCGGTAGCGCAGGCAGCAGCGGGTCAAG
CGGTGCCTCGAGCGGCAGGCGCGCCCTGCAGATGGGCAGCAGCCATCACCATCATCACCCCATGGGGATC
GATACGACCCTGGAAGTTCTGTTCCAGGGGCCCCCGCGGATGTCAGAGGCGGAGATAAAGGTAAGGGAAG
CAACTTCTAATGATCCATGGGGTCCCTCAAGTTCTCTGATGTCACGTATCGCTGACCTGACATACAATGT
AGTGGCCTTCTCAGAGATTATGAGCATGGTCTGGAAGAGACTCAACGACCATGGGAAAAACTGGAGACAT
GTATATAAAGCTATGACACTGATGGAGTATCTGATAAAGACGGGTTCAGAGCGGGTAGCACAGCAATGCA
GGGAAAACATCTACGCCGTTCAAACGCTTAAAGACTTCCAGTACATAGACAGAGACGGCAAAGACCAGGG
TGTGAATGTACGGGAAAAGGCCAAGCAACTGGTGACTCTGCTAAAAGACGAGGAGAGGCTACGAGAGGAG
AGGATCCATGCACTCAAGACCAAAGAGAAGATGGCACAGACCTGAACTAGTTAA
