>Addgene plasmid #83056 | pCD-Sub27-Epn1 (18-157) E42R Dr | addgene partial sequence | sequence record 163468 | DuetUP2 5'-GATTATGCGGCCGTGTACAA-3'
ACTAGTTCAGGTCTGTGCCATCTTCTCTTTGGTCTTGAGTGCATGGATCCTCTCCTCTCGTAGCCTCTCC
TCGTCTTTTAGCAGAGTCACCAGTTGCTTGGCCTTTTCCCGTACATTCACACCCTGGTCTTTGCCGTCTC
TGTCTATGTACTGGAAGTCTTTAAGCGTTTGAACGGCGTAGATGTTTTCCCTGCATTGCTGTGCTACCCG
CTCTGAACCCGTCTTTATCAGATACTCCATCAGTGTCATAGCTTTATATACATGTCTCCAGTTTTTCCCA
TGGTCGTTGAGTCTCTTCCAGACCATGCTCATAATCTCTGAGAAGGCCACTACATTGTATGTCAGGTCAG
CGATACGTGACATCAGAGAACTTGAGGGACCCCATGGATCATTAGAAGTTGCTTCCCTTACCTTTATCTC
CGCCTCTGACATCCGCGGGGGCCCCTGGAACAGAACTTCCAGGGTCGTATCGATCCCCATGGGGTGATGA
TGGTGATGGCTGCTGCCCATCTGCAGGGCGCGCCTGCCGCTCGAGGCACCGCTTGACCCGCTGCTGCCTG
CGCTACCGCCGCTGCCAGATCCCGCTCCGCTTCCCGAGCCCGCTGAGCCGCCGGCGCGCCTGTCTTTCTT
CTCGTAGACTTCAAACTTATACTTGATGCCTTTTTCCTCCTGGACCTCAGAGAGGACGCCTGGGTATTCT
GGGAGAAGTTTATATTTCCCCAAATCAATTTCTGGGAAAAACGTGTCACTTTCAAATTCCTGCATGATCC
TTGTCACAAAGAGTCTGAGGTGGCCTGGTTGATTCATGGCTTCCTGGTAAACAGAACTGCCTCCGACTAT
CCAAACCATGTCTACTTTACTCATACGCGTTTTCTCCTCTTTAATGAATTCGGTCAGTGCGTCCTGCTGA
TGTGCTCAGTATCTCTATCACTGA
